Addgene plasmid #83003: pDONR223_ZNF597_WT_V5
Purpose: Gateway Donor vector containing ZNF597, used as an over expression control for gene expression analysis. Part of the Target Accelerator Plasmid Collection.
Depositing lab: Jesse Boehm & Matthew Meyerson & David Root. Depositing organization: Broad Institute. Publication: High-throughput Phenotyping of Lung Cancer Somatic Mutations. Berger AH, Brooks AN, Wu X, Shrestha Y, Chouinard C, Piccioni F, Bagul M, Kamburov A, Imielinski M, Hogstrom L, Zhu C, Yang X, Pantel S, Sakai R, Watson J, Kaplan N, Campbell JD, Singh S, Root DE, Narayan R, Natoli T, Lahr DL, Tirosh I, Tamayo P, Getz G, Wong B, Doench J, Subramanian A, Golub TR, Meyerson M, Boehm JS. Cancer Cell. 2016 Aug 8;30(2):214-28. doi: 10.1016/j.ccell.2016.06.022. Epub 2016 Jul 28. PubMed 27478040.
Backbone
  Vector backbone: pDONR223
  Backbone manufacturer: Invitrogen
  Vector type: Gateway Entry vector
Growth in bacteria
  Bacterial resistance: Spectinomycin, 50 μg/mL
  Growth temperature: 37°C
  Growth strain: DH5alpha
  Copy number: High Copy
Gene/Insert
  Gene/Insert name: ZNF597
  Species: H. sapiens (human)
  GenBank ID: NM_152457
  Entrez Gene: ZNF597 (a.k.a. HIT-4)
  Promoter: None
  Cloning method: Gateway Cloning
  Sequencing primers: 5′ M13pUC-fwd; 3′ M13-Rev
Terms and licenses: Academic/Nonprofit Terms; Industry Terms: Not Available to Industry
Depositor comments: Open state: NO stop codon immediately follows insert
How to cite: pDONR223_ZNF597_WT_V5 was a gift from Jesse Boehm & Matthew Meyerson & David Root (Addgene plasmid # 83003 ; http://n2t.net/addgene:83003 ; RRID:Addgene_83003)
