[The description below was written by a language model from this plasmid's Addgene catalogue record and pLannotate feature annotations shown in this document.]
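Description:
pDONR223_ZNF597_WT_V5 is a Gateway entry clone built on the Invitrogen pDONR223 backbone and carrying the wild-type human ZNF597 open reading frame, a zinc finger protein thought to act in transcriptional regulation. It is a small (about 4.1 kb) bacterial plasmid that replicates from a high-copy ColE1/pUC-type origin. Selection is with spectinomycin, conferred by the aadA (SmR) aminoglycoside adenylyltransferase gene, which lies downstream of a class 1 integron Pc promoter fragment and a remnant of a gentamicin resistance gene. The rrnB T1 and T2 terminators sit upstream of the cloning region, where they insulate the insert from read-through transcription. Short lacZα and lacI fragments are backbone remnants with no evident function here.

The ZNF597 coding sequence is flanked by two attL recombination sites (annotated as attL3 and attL2), so an LR Clonase reaction can move it into any compatible destination vector. No promoter drives the insert in this plasmid. The only nearby promoter is a T7 promoter outside the attL2 site, so expression depends entirely on the destination vector. The clone is in the "open" configuration: no stop codon follows the insert, which lets the ORF read through into a C-terminal tag supplied by the destination vector. The "V5" in the name presumably refers to this, since no V5 tag is annotated in the entry clone itself. The feature table labels the ZNF597 match as a fragment, with unannotated sequence between it and attL2.

The plasmid belongs to the Target Accelerator Plasmid Collection and was used as an overexpression control in gene expression profiling, within a study that phenotyped lung cancer somatic mutations at high throughput.
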