Features (pLannotate 1.2.2; 12 found; start..end, strand, type, name):
     38..74      -  CDS            lacZα (fragment): LacZα fragment of β-galactosidase; lacZ fragment
     91..186     +  protein_bind   attL3: mutant version of attL; recombination site for the Gateway® LR reaction LR Clonase™
    189..1295    +  CDS            ZNF597 (fragment): ZN597_HUMAN - Experimental evidence at protein level: Swiss-Prot protein existence level 1. May be involved in transcriptional regulation. From Homo sapiens (Human).
   1462..1561    -  protein_bind   attL2: mutant version of attL; recombination site for the Gateway® LR reaction LR Clonase™
   1579..1597    -  promoter       T7 promoter: promoter for bacteriophage T7 RNA polymerase
   1787..1810    +  promoter       Pc promoter (fragment): intI1 (promoter lies within the coding sequence); class 1 integron promoter
   1986..2042    +  CDS            GmR (fragment): gentamycin acetyltransferase; aacC1; confers resistance to gentamycin
   2049..2840    +  CDS            SmR: aminoglycoside adenylyltransferase (Murphy, 1985); aadA; confers resistance to spectinomycin and streptomycin
   2933..3521    +  rep_origin     ori: high-copy-number ColE1/pMB1/pBR322/pUC origin of replication
   3704..3796    +  CDS            lacI (fragment): lac repressor; lacI; The lac repressor binds to the lac operator to inhibit transcription in E. coli. This inhibition can be relieved by adding lactose or isopropyl-β-D-thiogalactopyranoside (IPTG).
   3851..3878    -  terminator     rrnB T2 terminator: transcription terminator T2 from the E. coli rrnB gene
   4010..4053    +  terminator     rrnB T1 terminator: Escherichia coli rrnB; transcription terminator T1 from the E. coli rrnB gene
>Addgene plasmid #83003 | pDONR223_ZNF597_WT_V5 | addgene full sequence | sequence record 162770 | Addgene NGS Result
GGCAGTTCCCTACTCTCGCGTTAACGCTAGCATGGATGTTTTCCCAGTCACGACGTTGTAAAACGACGGC
CAGTCTTAAGCTCGGGCCCCAAATAATGATTTTATTTTGACTGATAGTGACCTGTTCGTTGCAACAAATT
GATGAGCAATGCTTTTTTATAATGCCAACTTTGTACAAAAAAGTTGGCATGGCGTCCATGCCCCCGACGC
CCGAGGCCCAGGGACCAATACTGTTTGAGGATCTGGCTGTGTATTTTTCTCAAGAGGAGTGCGTGACTCT
GCACCCTGCCCAGAGGTCCCTCAGCAAAGATGGTACAAAAGAGTCTTTGGAGGATGCGGCTTTGATGGGA
GAGGAAGGCAAGCCTGAGATTAATCAGCAGTTAAGCCTAGAGTCTATGGAACTTGACGAGCTTGCCTTAG
AAAAGTACCCCATTGCTGCACCCCTTGTCCCTTACCCAGAAAAATCCTCTGAGGATGGAGTTGGAAACCC
TGAAGCGAAAATATTAAGTGGAACTCCCACTTACAAGAGAAGGGTCATCAGCCTTTTAGTTACCATTGAA
AACCACACCCCATTAGTAGAACTCTCTGAATATTTAGGAACCAACACACTTTCTGAAATTCTTGATTCTC
CCTGGGAAGGAGCCAAAAATGTGTACAAATGTCCTGAGTGTGACCAAAACTTCAGCGATCATTCATACCT
AGTTTTGCATCAGAAAATTCATTCAGGAGAGAAAAAACATAAATGTGGTGACTGTGGAAAGATCTTCAAT
CATAGAGCCAACCTGAGGACACACAGGAGAATCCATACTGGTGAGAAACCTTATAAGTGTGCCAAGTGCA
GTGCCAGCTTTCGCCAGCACTCTCATCTATCCCGACACATGAATAGCCACGTAAAGGAGAAGCCCTATAC
ATGTAGCATATGTGGTAGAGGTTTTATGTGGCTCCCAGGATTGGCACAGCATCAGAAAAGCCACAGTGCT
GAAAACACCTACGAATCTACTAACTGTGATAAACATTTTAATGAGAAACCAAATCTTGCTTTGCCTGAGG
AAACATTCGTATCAGGCCCCCAGTACCAGCACACTAAGTGCATGAAGAGCTTCAGGCAGTCCTTATATCC
TGCCCTTTCCGAGAAGAGCCACGACGAGGACTCTGAACGCTGCAGCGATGATGGGGACAATTTCTTCTCA
TTCTCAAAATTCAAGCCCTTACAGTGTCCTGACTGTGACATGACCTTTCCTTGTTTCTCTGAGCTTATTT
CCCATCAGAACATTCATACAGAGGAAAGGCCCCATAAGTGCAAAACATGCGAGGAAAGTTTTGCTTTGGA
CTCAGAACTTGCATGCCACCAGAAGAGCCACATGCTAGCGGAACCTTTTAAATGTACCGTGTGTGGGAAA
ACTTTCAAGTCGAATTTGCATCTCATTACTCATAAGCGAACTCACATAAAAAACACCACGTACCCAACTT
TCTTGTACAAAGTTGGCATTATAAGAAAGCATTGCTTATCAATTTGTTGCAACGAACAGGTCACTATCAG
TCAAAATAAAATCATTATTTGCCATCCAGCTGATATCCCCTATAGTGAGTCGTATTACATGGTCATAGCT
GTTTCCTGGCAGCTCTGGCCCGTGTCTCAAAATCTCTGATGTTACATTGCACAAGATAAAAATATATCAT
CATGCCTCCTCTAGACCAGCCAGGACAGAAATGCCTCGACTTCGCTGCTACCCAAGGTTGCCGGGTGACG
CACACCGTGGAAACGGATGAAGGCACGAACCCAGTGGACATAAGCCTGTTCGGTTCGTAAGCTGTAATGC
AAGTAGCGTATGCGCTCACGCAACTGGTCCAGAACCTTGACCGAACGCAGCGGTGGTAACGGCGCAGTGG
CGGTTTTCATGGCTTGTTATGACTGTTTTTTTGGGGTACAGTCTATGCCTCGGGCATCCAAGCAGCAAGC
GCGTTACGCCGTGGGTCGATGTTTGATGTTATGGAGCAGCAACGATGTTACGCAGCAGGGCAGTCGCCCT
AAAACAAAGTTAAACATTATGAGGGAAGCGGTGATCGCCGAAGTATCGACTCAACTATCAGAGGTAGTTG
GCGTCATCGAGCGCCATCTCGAACCGACGTTGCTGGCCGTACATTTGTACGGCTCCGCAGTGGATGGCGG
CCTGAAGCCACACAGTGATATTGATTTGCTGGTTACGGTGACCGTAAGGCTTGATGAAACAACGCGGCGA
GCTTTGATCAACGACCTTTTGGAAACTTCGGCTTCCCCTGGAGAGAGCGAGATTCTCCGCGCTGTAGAAG
TCACCATTGTTGTGCACGACGACATCATTCCGTGGCGTTATCCAGCTAAGCGCGAACTGCAATTTGGAGA
ATGGCAGCGCAATGACATTCTTGCAGGTATCTTCGAGCCAGCCACGATCGACATTGATCTGGCTATCTTG
CTGACAAAAGCAAGAGAACATAGCGTTGCCTTGGTAGGTCCAGCGGCGGAGGAACTCTTTGATCCGGTTC
CTGAACAGGATCTATTTGAGGCGCTAAATGAAACCTTAACGCTATGGAACTCGCCGCCCGACTGGGCTGG
CGATGAGCGAAATGTAGTGCTTACGTTGTCCCGCATTTGGTACAGCGCAGTAACCGGCAAAATCGCGCCG
AAGGATGTCGCTGCCGACTGGGCAATGGAGCGCCTGCCGGCCCAGTATCAGCCCGTCATACTTGAAGCTA
GACAGGCTTATCTTGGACAAGAAGAAGATCGCTTGGCCTCGCGCGCAGATCAGTTGGAAGAATTTGTCCA
CTACGTGAAAGGCGAGATCACCAAGGTAGTCGGCAAATAACCCTCGAGCCACCCATGACCAAAATCCCTT
AACGTGAGTTACGCGTCGTTCCACTGAGCGTCAGACCCCGTAGAAAAGATCAAAGGATCTTCTTGAGATC
CTTTTTTTCTGCGCGTAATCTGCTGCTTGCAAACAAAAAAACCACCGCTACCAGCGGTGGTTTGTTTGCC
GGATCAAGAGCTACCAACTCTTTTTCCGAAGGTAACTGGCTTCAGCAGAGCGCAGATACCAAATACTGTT
CTTCTAGTGTAGCCGTAGTTAGGCCACCACTTCAAGAACTCTGTAGCACCGCCTACATACCTCGCTCTGC
TAATCCTGTTACCAGTGGCTGCTGCCAGTGGCGATAAGTCGTGTCTTACCGGGTTGGACTCAAGACGATA
GTTACCGGATAAGGCGCAGCGGTCGGGCTGAACGGGGGGTTCGTGCACACAGCCCAGCTTGGAGCGAACG
ACCTACACCGAACTGAGATACCTACAGCGTGAGCTATGAGAAAGCGCCACGCTTCCCGAAGGGAGAAAGG
CGGACAGGTATCCGGTAAGCGGCAGGGTCGGAACAGGAGAGCGCACGAGGGAGCTTCCAGGGGGAAACGC
CTGGTATCTTTATAGTCCTGTCGGGTTTCGCCACCTCTGACTTGAGCGTCGATTTTTGTGATGCTCGTCA
GGGGGGCGGAGCCTATGGAAAAACGCCAGCAACGCGGCCTTTTTACGGTTCCTGGCCTTTTGCTGGCCTT
TTGCTCACATGTTCTTTCCTGCGTTATCCCCTGATTCTGTGGATAACCGTATTACCGCCTTTGAGTGAGC
TGATACCGCTCGCCGCAGCCGAACGACCGAGCGCAGCGAGTCAGTGAGCGAGGAAGCGGAAGAGCGCCCA
ATACGCAAACCGCCTCTCCCCGCGCGTTGGCCGATTCATTAATGCAGCTGGCACGACAGGTTTCCCGACT
GGAAAGCGGGCAGTGAGCGCAACGCAATTAATACGCGTACCGCTAGCCAGGAAGAGTTTGTAGAAACGCA
AAAAGGCCATCCGTCAGGATGGCCTTCTGCTTAGTTTGATGCCTGGCAGTTTATGGCGGGCGTCCTGCCC
GCCACCCTCCGGGCCGTTGCTTCACAACGTTCAAATCCGCTCCCGGCGGATTTGTCCTACTCAGGAGAGC
GTTCACCGACAAACAACAGATAAAACGAAAGGCCCAGTCTTCCGACTGAGCCTTTCGTTTTATTTGATGC
CT
