>Addgene plasmid #83003 | pDONR223_ZNF597_WT_V5 | depositor partial sequence | sequence record 162769 | Insert sequence
ATGGCGTCCATGCCCCCGACGCCCGAGGCCCAGGGACCAATACTGTTTGAGGATCTGGCTGTGTATTTTT
CTCAAGAGGAGTGCGTGACTCTGCACCCTGCCCAGAGGTCCCTCAGCAAAGATGGTACAAAAGAGTCTTT
GGAGGATGCGGCTTTGATGGGAGAGGAAGGCAAGCCTGAGATTAATCAGCAGTTAAGCCTAGAGTCTATG
GAACTTGACGAGCTTGCCTTAGAAAAGTACCCCATTGCTGCACCCCTTGTCCCTTACCCAGAAAAATCCT
CTGAGGATGGAGTTGGAAACCCTGAAGCGAAAATATTAAGTGGAACTCCCACTTACAAGAGAAGGGTCAT
CAGCCTTTTAGTTACCATTGAAAACCACACCCCATTAGTAGAACTCTCTGAATATTTAGGAACCAACACA
CTTTCTGAAATTCTTGATTCTCCCTGGGAAGGAGCCAAAAATGTGTACAAATGTCCTGAGTGTGACCAAA
ACTTCAGCGATCATTCATACCTAGTTTTGCATCAGAAAATTCATTCAGGAGAGAAAAAACATAAATGTGG
TGACTGTGGAAAGATCTTCAATCATAGAGCCAACCTGAGGACACACAGGAGAATCCATACTGGTGAGAAA
CCTTATAAGTGTGCCAAGTGCAGTGCCAGCTTTCGCCAGCACTCTCATCTATCCCGACACATGAATAGCC
ACGTAAAGGAGAAGCCCTATACATGTAGCATATGTGGTAGAGGTTTTATGTGGCTCCCAGGATTGGCACA
GCATCAGAAAAGCCACAGTGCTGAAAACACCTACGAATCTACTAACTGTGATAAACATTTTAATGAGAAA
CCAAATCTTGCTTTGCCTGAGGAAACATTCGTATCAGGCCCCCAGTACCAGCACACTAAGTGCATGAAGA
GCTTCAGGCAGTCCTTATATCCTGCCCTTTCCGAGAAGAGCCACGACGAGGACTCTGAACGCTGCAGCGA
TGATGGGGACAATTTCTTCTCATTCTCAAAATTCAAGCCCTTACAGTGTCCTGACTGTGACATGACCTTT
CCTTGTTTCTCTGAGCTTATTTCCCATCAGAACATTCATACAGAGGAAAGGCCCCATAAGTGCAAAACAT
GCGAGGAAAGTTTTGCTTTGGACTCAGAACTTGCATGCCACCAGAAGAGCCACATGCTAGCGGAACCTTT
TAAATGTACCGTGTGTGGGAAAACTTTCAAGTCGAATTTGCATCTCATTACTCATAAGCGAACTCACATA
AAAAACACCACG
